>Addgene plasmid #35231 | pde3b_L (OZ591) | depositor partial sequence | sequence record 42887 | pde3b_L (OZ591) sequence 270 bps
TCTAGACCCGGGGAGCGCCCCTTCCAGTGTCGCATTTGCATGCGGAACTTTTCGGAGGAGGCCAACCTTC
GGCGCCATACCCGTACTCATACCGGTGAAAAACCGTTTCAGTGTCGGATCTGTATGCGAAATTTCTCCCG
GGCGGACGGGTTGGGCCGGCATCTACGTACGCACACCGGCGAGAAGCCATTCCAATGCCGAATATGCATG
CGCAACTTCAGTCGGATCGACAACCTGGGGAGGCACCTAAAAACCCACCTGAGGGGATCC
