>Addgene plasmid #35231 | pde3b_L (OZ591) | addgene partial sequence | sequence record 44585 | OK-61
AAAATCCAAGCTTTGGCGGCCGCTGACTACAAAGACGATGATGACAAATCTAGACCCGGGGAGCGCCCCT
TCCAGTGTCGCATTTGCATGCGGAACTTTTCGGAGGAGGCCAACCTTCGGCGCCATACCCGTACTCATAC
CGGTGAAAAACCGTTTCAGTGTCGGATCTGTATGCGAAATTTCTCCCGGGCGGACGGGTTGGGCCGGCAT
CTACGTACGCACACCGGCGAGAAGCCATTCCAATGCCGAATATGCATGCGCAACTTCAGTCGGATCGACA
ACCTGGGGAGGCACCTAAAAACCCACCTGAGGGGATCC
