[The description below was written by a language model from this plasmid's Addgene catalogue record.]
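Description:
pde3b_L (OZ591) is a low-copy, kanamycin-selected bacterial plasmid built on the MG414 backbone (about 5.5 kb without insert) that carries an engineered zinc finger array directed at the zebrafish gene pde3b. The insert is a roughly 270 bp coding segment placed between XbaI and BamHI sites, both of which remain intact so the array can be excised again. It contains no pde3b sequence; it encodes only the DNA-binding array, which recognises the "left" half-site of a two-part nuclease target in that gene. The plasmid must be propagated in a strain carrying the lacIq allele of the lac repressor, which implies lac-regulated expression in the backbone. However, the record does not state the promoter, the origin of replication or any fusion partners, and no feature table is provided.

The array comes from the OPEN (oligomerized pool engineering) selection approach and was checked in a bacterial two-hybrid assay, where it gave 16-fold activation on its nine-base-pair target site. It has not been tested as a nuclease, so its ability to induce mutations at the genomic locus is unconfirmed. As supplied, the plasmid serves as a source of the zinc finger coding sequence rather than as an expression construct for zebrafish. To make a working reagent, the array has to be subcloned into a zinc finger nuclease expression vector that supplies a FokI cleavage domain. The choice of vector depends on whether the spacer between the two half-sites is 5–6 bp or 7 bp, and some of the suggested vectors carry FokI mutations that enforce heterodimerisation. The resulting nuclease must then be paired with one made from the complementary right-half plasmid, pde3b_R (OZ592), to introduce targeted mutations into pde3b.
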