Addgene plasmid #35231: pde3b_L (OZ591)
Depositing lab: Keith Joung. Depositing organization: Massachusetts General Hospital. Publication: Rapid "open-source" engineering of customized zinc-finger nucleases for highly efficient gene modification. Maeder ML, Thibodeau-Beganny S, Osiak A, Wright DA, Anthony RM, Eichtinger M, Jiang T, Foley JE, Winfrey RJ, Townsend JA, Unger-Wallace E, Sander JD, Muller-Lerch F, Fu F, Pearlberg J, Goebel C, Dassie JP, Pruett-Miller SM, Porteus MH, Sgroi DC, Iafrate AJ, Dobbs D, McCray PB, Cathomen T, Voytas DF, Joung JK. Mol Cell. 2008 Jul 25. 31(2):294-301. 10.1016/j.molcel.2008.06.016 PubMed 18657511.
Backbone
  Vector backbone: MG414
  Backbone size w/o insert (bp): 5493
  Vector type: Zebrafish Targeting
Growth in bacteria
  Bacterial resistance: Kanamycin, 50 μg/mL
  Growth temperature: 37°C
  Growth strain: XL1 Blue
  Growth instructions: Requires a bacterial strain such as XL1 Blue, that expresses the lacIq allele of lac repressor
  Copy number: Low Copy
Gene/Insert
  Gene/Insert name: Zinc finger array targeting pde3b (alt name: pde3b)
  Species: D. rerio (zebrafish)
  Insert size (bp): 270
  Entrez Gene: pde3b
  Cloning method: Restriction Enzyme; 5′ cloning site XbaI (not destroyed); 3′ cloning site BamHI (not destroyed)
  Sequencing primers: 5′ OK.61 GGGTAGTACGATGACGGAACCTGTC
Terms and licenses: Academic/Nonprofit Terms; Industry Terms: Not Available to Industry
Depositor comments: This plasmid encodes a zinc finger array targeting half of a target sequence in the zebrafish gene pde3b. Please note that this plasmid does NOT contain the pde3b sequence. Users must order the complementary plasmid pde3b_R (OZ592) [Addgene plasmid 35232] in order to create a zinc finger nuclease (ZFN) pair to introduce targeted mutations into this specific zebrafish gene. Users will also need to clone the zinc finger (ZF) insert of this plasmid into a zinc finger nuclease (ZFN) vector to express a FOKI fusion product. Examples of possible ZFN expression vectors that can be used are: pST1374 (Addgene plasmid 13426), pMLM290/292 (Addgene plasmids 21872 & 21873), pMLM800/802 (Addgene plasmids 27202 & 27203). The difference between pMLM800/802 and pMLM290/292 is the length of the “spacer” sequence in the full ZFN target site. If the spacer is 7 bp, scientists should use pMLM800/802. If the spacer is 5 or 6 bps, scientists should use pMLM290/292. pMLM290/292 is identical to pST1374 except that it harbors two mutations in the FokI nuclease domain (Q486E, I499L; aka the “-“ mutation see Miller et al., Nat. Biotech 2007, PMID 17603475) which confers heterodimeric behavior on these domains This zinc finger array was tested for binding activity to the sequence 5'-GAGGCGGAC-3' in a bacterial two hybrid assay, and resulted in 16 fold activation. However, this array has not yet been tested for activity as a zinc finger nuclease (i.e. for its ability to induce mutations at the intended locus). Scientists using this zinc finger array in a publication should notify and acknowledge NIH grant number R01 GM088040 in the publication. Other Articles: "Oligomerized pool engineering (OPEN): an 'open-source' protocol for making customized zinc-finger arrays." Maeder ML et al. (Nat Protoc. 2009 Sept 17. 4(10):1471-1501. Pubmed ID: 19798082) "Targeted mutagenesis in zebrafish using customized zinc-finger nucleases." Foley JE et al. (Nat Protoc. 2009 Dec 3. 4(12):1855-1867. Pubmed ID: 20010934)
How to cite: pde3b_L (OZ591) was a gift from Keith Joung (Addgene plasmid # 35231 ; http://n2t.net/addgene:35231 ; RRID:Addgene_35231)
